Addgene plasmid #232610: pAS3-rab-3P::AI::lite-1G::SL2::his-24::tagBFP
Purpose: Pan-neuronal expression of 'LITE-1' using a genomic fragment and fluorophore 'tagBFP', regulated by rab-3 promoter and unc-54 3' UTR
Depositing lab: Andrew Leifer. Depositing organization: Princeton University. Publication: TWISP: a transgenic worm for interrogating signal propagation in Caenorhabditis elegans. Sharma AK, Randi F, Kumar S, Dvali S, Leifer AM. Genetics. 2024 Jul 8;227(3):iyae077. doi: 10.1093/genetics/iyae077. PubMed 38733622.
Backbone
  Vector backbone: pAS3
  Backbone manufacturer: Anuj Sharma
  Vector type: Worm Expression
Growth in bacteria
  Bacterial resistance: Ampicillin, 100 μg/mL
  Growth temperature: 37°C
  Growth strain: DH5alpha
  Copy number: High Copy
Gene/Insert
  Gene/Insert name: LITE-1
  Species: C. elegans (nematode)
  Mutation: N/A
  Entrez Gene: lite-1 (a.k.a. CELE_C14F11.3)
  Cloning method: Ligation Independent Cloning
Terms and licenses: Academic/Nonprofit Terms; Industry Terms: Not Available to Industry
How to cite: pAS3-rab-3P::AI::lite-1G::SL2::his-24::tagBFP was a gift from Andrew Leifer (Addgene plasmid # 232610 ; http://n2t.net/addgene:232610 ; RRID:Addgene_232610)
