[The description below was written by a language model from this plasmid's Addgene catalogue record and pLannotate feature annotations shown in this document.]
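Description:
pAS3-rab-3P::AI::lite-1G::SL2::his-24::tagBFP is a 12 kb worm expression plasmid built on the pAS3 backbone for making transgenic Caenorhabditis elegans. In E. coli it is maintained through a high-copy ColE1/pUC-type origin and selected with ampicillin via the bla (AmpR) gene and its promoter. The remaining bacterial annotations (lac promoter, operator and CAP site, short lacI, rop and bom fragments, a remnant of the pUC multiple cloning site) are backbone leftovers and play no part in the worm cassette.

According to the record, the payload is driven by the pan-neuronal rab-3 promoter and terminated by the unc-54 3' UTR. Neither element was annotated by the automated feature caller. The promoter presumably lies in the large unannotated region upstream of lite-1, and the short aex-5 fragment found downstream of the fluorophore probably reflects genomic sequence neighbouring unc-54 that was carried along with the UTR. "AI" in the name likely denotes an artificial intron, though the record does not define it. lite-1 is supplied as a genomic fragment, which fits its appearance as three separate coding blocks interrupted by introns. An SL2 trans-splicing acceptor region, named in the title, links it operon-style to a second cistron encoding histone H1 (his-24) followed by a blue fluorescent protein annotated as mTagBFP2. This arrangement gives separate proteins from one transcript: untagged LITE-1 and a nuclear-localised blue marker that reports which neurons express the transgene.

LITE-1 is the worm's gustatory-receptor-like light-sensing protein. The associated publication describes a transgenic strain for interrogating neural signal propagation, and this plasmid provides neuron-wide lite-1 expression with a nuclear label in that context.
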