Features (pLannotate 1.2.2; 16 found; start..end, strand, type, name):
     23..41      -  misc_feature   MCS (fragment): pUC18/19 multiple cloning site
   4531..5157    +  CDS            lite-1 (fragment): LITE1_CAEEL - Also known as gur-2 From Caenorhabditis elegans.
   5860..5946    +  CDS            lite-1 (fragment): LITE1_CAEEL - Also known as gur-2 From Caenorhabditis elegans.
   5994..6851    +  CDS            lite-1 (fragment): LITE1_CAEEL - Also known as gur-2 From Caenorhabditis elegans.
   7106..7693    +  CDS            his-24 (fragment): H24_CAEEL - Also known as H1.1 Experimental evidence at protein level: Swiss-Prot protein existence level 1. Histones H1 are necessary for the condensation of nucleosome chains into higher-order structures. From Caenorhabditis elegans.
   7763..8557    +  CDS            mTagBFP2: mTagBFP2 is a basic (constitutively fluorescent) blue fluorescent protein published in 2011, derived from Entacmaea quadricolor. It is reported to be a very rapidly-maturing monomer with very low acid sensitivity.
   9154..9306    +  CDS            aex-5 (fragment): AEX5_CAEEL - Also known as kpc-3 From Caenorhabditis elegans.
   9434..9469    +  CDS            rop (fragment): Rop protein, which maintains plasmids at low copy number; rop
   9571..9670    +  misc_feature   bom (fragment): basis of mobility region from pBR322
   9768..9872    +  promoter       AmpR promoter: bla
   9873..10733   +  CDS            AmpR: β-lactamase; bla; confers resistance to ampicillin, carbenicillin, and related antibiotics
  10904..11492   +  rep_origin     ori: high-copy-number ColE1/pMB1/pBR322/pUC origin of replication
  11675..11767   +  CDS            lacI (fragment): lac repressor; lacI; The lac repressor binds to the lac operator to inhibit transcription in E. coli. This inhibition can be relieved by adding lactose or isopropyl-β-D-thiogalactopyranoside (IPTG).
  11780..11801   +  protein_bind   CAP binding site: CAP binding activates transcription in the presence of cAMP. E. coli catabolite activator protein
  11816..11846   +  promoter       lac promoter: promoter for the E. coli lac operon
  11850..11872   +  protein_bind   lac operator (fragment): The lac repressor binds to the lac operator to inhibit transcription in E. coli. This inhibition can be relieved by adding lactose or isopropyl-β-D-thiogalactopyranoside (IPTG). lac repressor encoded by lacI
>Addgene plasmid #232610 | pAS3-rab-3P::AI::lite-1G::SL2::his-24::tagBFP | addgene full sequence | sequence record 462126 | Addgene NGS Result
GCTAACAACTTGGAAATGAAATAAGCTTGCATGCCTGCAGGCGAGTTTTGACTGGCTTTCAAAAACTGAG
TGATTACTAATTATTTTTGAAAAAATTAACAGTTGTGATATGATATTTAGACATTTTTGCAATATATAAT
TTGTTTGAAAAAAAAACATTTTTTAATGGTCTTCGAAGCTATAATAGTTTTTCGTAAAATTTTAAATAAA
ACAGCTGACAGATATCCACATTCAATAATTGAAAGTATGCAGTTCTCTTTTTTTTTGTCAAATAGAAAAA
AAGTAACAGATGGTCAGATATAATCTAGGTTAATCTGACTCTGGTCATCGATGAACTCATTTTCATCATA
ATCATTCTTCTTTCAAATGGTCTGTTCGGAATTCGAATATTCAATAAATGGATATCTTATTAGATGCTCC
GGATTTATTCCACCAAACTTCCAAGACGTAAGTTCAATTTAAACAAAATTACTATAGCTTGAAAAAATGA
GAAAAAACGAGCAGATAAAAAAATAACAGAAAAAATCCATAAAAATGACGAGGGTTCCGTGCGAAAATCG
TCATTGTTTTTGGCTTGCATCACACTTTTCCGCGAGTCAGCCACACTGTTTTATCGATTATTATTTTTCT
GATTTCAGAAACCGGAAACTTACAACTGAGATGCTTTCATTTTGATTTTTTTAAATTTAGTTTTGATTTC
AGCGATTTGTTTGAATATAATTATGCATGAGTTGGCTTTTGCATTTTTAGATAAATAAGTTCACATGCTC
GGACAAATTGTGTGGTTTAATCTGTGAAAGTTTTGAATCTTCTGTTTGAAAAAAAAAACATTTTTAATTT
GTATATACGAGTGAATTGGTTAGGCCCTGGTTACGTTTTCCAGCGAATTCATTCAAATTTCTTATTTTTT
CTATTTTTTCAATTAAATAATTTAGTTCTCTATCACATGTGTATGATCAAAATTTCATTCCTAATCGTAA
GCAAATTTAGGCTCATCCGTAGTATAATTTTGTTATGAAGGGCTTCACAGTAAAAGCTCAAACTCCAACA
TTTAGCAACTAGCAACCAACAAAAAACCAAAGAAATGTCAGTTTTGAAAAGTCGTTATTTCTTTGTCTTC
TCACAATTCACACATCATCTTCTCGTTTTCCTCCGTTTTTTTGTCGTGCTTCCTTCTTTTCTTTACACAT
TTTTCTAACCTTTTTTTAAGTCTATCCTCTCCTAATCCTTTGTACTCTCTAATCAGTTTTGCTGGTTGTG
CTGCACAATTTTTATCAGATTTATGCGCGAAACAAAAGCCTCTCGCGGAGAGCTCCGCCAAATCCGGTCT
TCTTTTTTCCTTGCCTATCGGATTTCACAAACATTCAGTTTGTCACTTGACGATGTGTTGGAGGCATTAC
TACTAGGAAGTGTTATTCATATTTTTTATTCGTTTCTTTTTGGTGACTAAACGAAATATTCCGAACGTTT
TCCTGATTTCAGGCGGCGGAAACGAAGAAGACCACGAATAATCAACAGGCTGCCATTGCATCCGCCAGAA
GTCGAGTGAGTTCTTTGAAAATCTTTATTAGAGTTATTTGTGACAATTTGCCACTTTTTTTTTAATGTTT
AATGAATCTGTAACGAAATTAATACCAAGGGTGTCCAACAGAACTATCTGAGCGGTTATTTAATTTTTAG
ATAGTATATTTCTTCCGATCGTAACATACATATTTTCAAGCATAGTACTGTGATTTAAGTTACAGTTTTC
CAATCAGTCTTGATTTTAATAAAAACTTTTCAACTGCAAAAATGCCTCTGAAGTATTTTTCTATATTTTT
ATAGTTGAATAATTTTTTGATTGGCACAAAGACCGCCGAGATATGAGCCGTTAAAGTAAAGCTGCATGGA
TTCAATATGGTTTGTATTTGATTGGAGTCACTTACATGGAAATATTTGTATTTAAATCTCATATTTTAAA
ACAAGACAAACACCAAATTAAATTTTTATTAATCTGAACATTTTTCAATCGATTTGGTAAACAAATTATT
AGATGTTTCCCTCAAAAATTGTAACAATTCCTAAATTGTGGCACTTATAATAACATCGTCCTGAATTCTC
AAAAAAAACCGAATGCTAAGAGAGATTTCGTTTAACTGGGACCTGTAACTGAATTTTCAAATATTGGCAG
TTTTTGATAAACTGGGAGGGAAATCAAAAACCAAAACTACAGTACCCCTCGTGTTATAATAAATTGTCAT
TCACTCCTTTTTTGTTCCCAACATTTGCTCCCATCTCCTGACGAGAAAGAACAATTTTATGAGCACGGGA
ACCCGTGGGCGTCCATCCGTTCCTCCTGTGCAATTTCAGCCCCCTTCCTCTACATTCTCTGTGTTCCCGT
TTTTATCGTTTTATGGGTATCGGGAACGGACAGATCGCTTCCATTTGCTTCTATTCCGTCCTCACAAGAC
GTCCCACTAACTGATTTTCTTCTGATTTCTTTTCACTGAAAATGGGAAAGAAAGAAAAAGACGATGAATC
GACGACTTCTTCTCAGGAGAAGGTGAAGAAGAAGGATAAGGAGAAAGTTCATCTAAGGCTGAAAGATAAA
GTAAAAAAACTTAGAAAATCTAAGTCGATTGCAGTATCTTCTCCAGCTGATTATATGACTTGTCAGTGTG
AACCATGCAAAAAAGTAGCTCTCGAGGTAATAATTTTTAAACTCAATACGTAGTTAAGTTTGAACTCCTT
TTAATTTACTTATCATCTAATTTACCGTCACAATAGTACTTCCATTAGCAATTATTTTAAAATTACATGC
ATAGCTTCAATGTTCGTTTTTTTGCGTTCTCATATCGTATGTTGTCTGCCTCTCGAATACTGACTGTCCG
ACTAGAATGTCCCGGTAGGATTACTGTACGGTCACTGGGAATAAACTGTTTCTGAAATCAATCTGAAATT
CCGTAGATCTTCTTGGTTCAATTTCTTATTCCTCAATCTTTGGACAACGTCACCTTCAGAGTCGTCGTTG
AGTATCCCATCATTAACTAGTCAATCTTTCTCTCTTTTTCATTTCCCCCAACTTTTCTGCATATTTTTTG
ACGACGACGACCTCGACGGCAACGAGAATACATTTATCTATTTTTTAGTATAGCATATATACATTTTCTA
CTTTTCTCTAACCCATTTCAGACGTATAGATTTTGGTTTTCGAATGCAACTTTGAGATTTTTCAAAGATC
TTCAGATGGGAGCAGTGGACTGTCTATTTGATATTCTTAAAATGTACTCTATAAAAGATGAAACTGTAAT
GACCAATTCCCTACATAAATATTTTTAACTAATTGGTCGGATATTTGGGGATCAGAGAAGTACTTGTTTT
TGCGATATTAATAATGATATATTTTTCTAGTAAAAAAATGTTAAGCGATTTGTGAATAATTAAGTTGGCT
TGAAAAAGATTTTTTGATAGCTATGTATTTTGTTAATTTAAATCAGATTTTAAAACTTTATTATTGACTA
TTTATATATATTATATATTATATATTTTCATGGTTTAATCAAAATCTATTAAATTATTTCTAAGATCTCT
AAATATCGAATTCTCTAAAAAGCTTCATCAACAAAAGCATTTCAATTATCTAACACAATGAGAATAATTC
AAGAACTGAAATAGAAAGAAATCTAGAAAAAAAAGAGAGTGAGGTGCCCTATTAAATCGGTGCTCTCCTC
TCTAACAGAAGCGCCTACACGCACCCAAGAGAGCTCTTTTTCTTTCTTTTTTCGGAGCACACATACACGC
ATACACTCCTCAGAAGTGTATAGAGAAAATGGGAGAAGAAGCGAAAGAAGACGAAGAAGCGGTTGTGATG
TATGCATCGGGCGTTTCTATCCCTCTCCGTGAGCAACGAGCTAGTCAACCCATCGATCCATTTTTGTGAG
CACACACAGAGAGAGACTCAAACACACTCACAGCTTCACACTGAGCTCCAAGAGCTCTGTAGAGAGAAGC
CAGAGTATGCTTTCCTCGATTTTCCTAACGTCTTCTTCTTCTGCTTTTTTCTTTTTCCCAACGAGTTGTA
GTCCACTAACTTCAATTTTTCCTCCAGAGAAAGAGTTTTAGAGAGACAGCTGATAAATACACTAGAGAAA
TAAAAAGAATGATAAAAATTTGCTATTTTAATCAGTTCCCTCTCGTTTCTCTAAGTTTTGTTGTTGGGTT
GGGAAATTAAAATTGGAAAATGGAAATAACGTTTTTTTCTGTCTAATCTTGAATTCTCCAGACATTTCTT
ATTTCCTTTTTTGTTGCAAGTTTTTCTTCCTTCTCTAATTTTTAATCAAAGATATCTCGCTATGAACTTT
GAATTTTTGATATTTTGATTCTATAAATACATAAAGTAATCTAAATGCTCTTTTAAAATAAATCTACAGT
AGCCCTATTTTCAGGGATCCCCGGGATTGGCCAAAGGACCCAAAGGTATGTTTCGAATGATACTAACATA
ACATAGAACATTTTCAGGAGGACCCTTGGAGGGTACCGAGCTCAGAAAAAATGATCGCAAAAATCCTGTC
GAGTCGTAACAAATGGGCGATTTGCGATCGAACGCTCTACCCAATTTACTATCTTCTGCTCATTCTTGGT
CTAAATCAATCAATCCGCCCGAACAATTCTCTGCTGTTCCGTATTTACAGCTGGTTGGTCTTTTGTCTCC
TAGTGAGTTTGAGTTCATTTTCAACAATAGGAAATTAATGTGGAAATTTAACAATTCAGCTCTTCACGAC
TCTCCGGAAATTCAATCAAGTTGGCGTGCGCCCGAACGGAACCCGCGAAAACCTTCAGGAGTTCTTTGCA
AACCCGAGATCTATGATCACTCTTTGCAATGCATTGATAATGTTGAGGTGACCATAAAAATGTAATCCCC
TTTTTTGTAACTGAACATTTTCAGCGGATTGCTGGCTTCATTGCAACTATACACGCTTGGGGCAAAACGT
TTGAAACCGTTGAAGGTGACAACGAAGATAAAACAGAAGTGTAATTTATTGAATCAATATTTAGATTTTG
TGCCAGTTTTCGTTGAATGTTCGTACCAAACAAGCCGAGCGTCGTCAATTTATGATCAACACTTTTTTGG
CTGTTTTCAGTGGACTTTTGGCTCTTACCATGGCGGCCACCTACGCCAGTAAGTTAATGTTTCCATTAAT
GAATTTGTAATTTTGAATGTTAAAGTAATATAGGTAACAATACAACGCTTGAAATTAATTTATTCCTAAA
AATGGAATATGTATTTTACTACATGAACTGAAAAAATAGCATTACCAAGCCTGAAATATATGGAACTTTC
CGGAGGGCATGAGAAGAATGGGGCGAAGACCAAACATGCCTAGCGCTAATATTTTCGGGACGATGTTCAA
ACTTTCGAAAACTCTTTGGCACCGGAAACCAAGTTGTAAATCGTTTGGCATTGCTAAAACATACATTGTT
TTGAACTTTAAATTTAAAGTGTTTATAAGAAAACATAGTATTTTAGTAACCGAAGACTGTGACCGTCTTT
CAGGTGTTCTGAATGCGTTTTTTGAACCGAAAATTTTTTGAAACTAATACTGGCAACGACCAAATTTGGC
GAAAAAAATTTTCAGTTGCAAAAGTACTCGAATTCCAAACTCTTGAGCAACCAGCAATTGTCAAAGTTGC
CAAAAGATAAAATATTTGACAACCAGCAACTGAGTACTAACTTACTAAGTTGCCGGTTGCCTTAGAACAT
TGACGCACATCTTAACATCTTACAAACTAAACTAACTTTGTAAACTCGGAATTATTGTACCTGATACTGT
GAGAAATAATCGGGTTATCTGATTTTCTATTGTATATTTTATTCCAGTGTCAAAATGGGGATACATCTTG
TACATTGTTGGAACTCCAAACTTGGACACTGAAACCATTTTCTGTGTTCTTCTGGATTCTTATGCGGTAT
TCAACAATAGTTTTTATTATTACGTAATCCACATCCTATTTAGCTCTTCGTCTCCCGTGCCGCAATTTCC
GCCTTGGCAATCTTGTTCTACCAACACTGTTCCGTCATCCGTCGTTCGATCAAGCATCTGATCAATGAAA
TGGTACCTGCCGAGCAAGATGAGTGCCCGCTTCCTGAATCGTCGTTACAAAAAATTCACGATTGTCAAAT
CAGTTATCAAAGAATTTTTAACGGAAAAGCTGTAATTGAAGAGTACTACTCGTTTGTTTTGTTCTACTCA
TATGGTGTTTGCATTCCAATTTTCTGTTTCTTGATGTTTGTCGGAATGAGTGCCCAGTCGGTTAGTTTTC
AATAATAAATTACGGTCAAATCATATTAGTTTAGATTTGCTGGTCCGAAGTTGTTTCCATTGTGATTTGG
ATTGTCAATGCCATTCTTGTCCTCTTGCTGTTCAGCTTACCAGCATTCATGATCAATGAAGATGTAAGTT
CATTTATTGTCTTACTGATTTTTCAAAACAAATAATTTCCAGGGAGATCGTCTTGTTGCTTCGTCCTTCC
GAATGTATCACGAAACTTTCCATGAGGAAAGAGATTTGACCGTTTTGGTAGTAATGATTGGAGTGTAATT
TAAAAACTGTAAATGTGTAATATTGCAGTCTCAAATGACATTCTTCACCTTCCAAATTCACTCGACCAAA
CTGACATTATCCGCTTGCAACTACTTCTACATGGATCGCTCCATTCTTCTCTCGGTAATCCGATTATAAA
AAGAACACAAAACAATCGCCCCATGTTTTCAGCTCTTCTCGGCAATCCTCACCTACTTCCTCATCCTCTG
GGAATTTGATATCAAGAACAACCAGAGTCTCCAGAATATCGCAAACCACACGATTCACACATAAGGTACC
GCTGTCTCATCCTACTTTCACCTAGTTAACTGCTTGTCTTAAAATCTATGCTTCTCTTTAGTATCTAAAA
TTTTCCTAGAAGCTTACAAGTATATAAATGGTCTCTTCTCAATAAAGGTTGTATATTTATTCATCTTATT
GAATCTGCCATTTCCTCGTTTTTGCGAGTTTATATACCTTCCAATTTTCTTTCTATTGTATTTTCAACTT
CTAATTTTAATTCAGGGAAACTGCTTCAACGCATCATGTCTGATTCCGCTGTTGTTGCCGCCGCTGTCGA
GCCAAAGGTCCCAAAGGCTAAGGCCGCCAAGGCCGCCAAGCCAGCCGCCAAGGCCGCCAAGCCAACCAAA
GTTGCCAAGGCCAAGGCTCCAGTCGCTCACCCACCATACATCAACATGATCAAGGAGGCCATCAAGCAGC
TCAAGGACCGCAAAGGAGCTTCCAAGCAGGCAATCCTCAAGTTCATCTCCCAAAACTACAAGCTCGGAGA
CAATGTCATCCAGATCAATGCTCATCTCCGTCAGGCTCTCAAGCGTGGTGTCACCAGCAAGGCCCTTGTT
CAAGCCGCCGGATCCGGAGCCAACGGACGTTTCCGTGTGCCAGAGAAGGCCGCCGCCGCCAAGAAGCCAG
CAGCAGCCAAGAAGCCAGCAGCAGCCAAGAAACCAGCAGCCGCCAAGAAAGCCACTGGAGAGAAGAAGGC
AAAGAAGCCAGCCGCTGCCAAGCCAAAGAAGGCCGCCACCGGAGATAAGAAGGTCAAGAAGGCCAAGAGC
CCAAAGAAGGTTGCCAAGCCAGCTGCCAAGAAGGTCGCCAAGTCTCCAGCCAAGAAGGCCGCTCCAAAGA
AGATCGCCAAGCCAGCTGCCAAGAAGGCCGCCAAGCCAGCCGCCAAGGCCGCATGCATGTCCGAACTCAT
CAAGGAGAACATGCACATGAAGCTCTACATGGAGGGAACCGTAGACAACCACCACTTCAAGTGCACCTCC
GAGGGAGAGGGAAAGCCATACGAGGGAACCCAAACCATGCGTATCAAGGTCGTCGAGGGAGGACCACTCC
CATTCGCCTTCGACATCCTCGCCACCTCCTTCCTCTACGGGTCCAAGGTAAGTTTAAACATATATATACT
AACTAACCCTGATTATTTAAATTTTCAGACCTTCATCAACCACACCCAAGGAATCCCAGACTTCTTCAAG
CAATCCTTCCCAGAGGGATTCACCTGGGAGCGTGTCACCACCTACGAGGACGGAGGAGTCCTCACCGCCA
CCCAAGACACCTCCCTCCAAGACGGATGCCTCATCTACAACGTCAAGATCCGTGGAGTCAACTTCACCTC
CAACGGACCAGTCATGCAAAAGAAGACCCTCGGATGGGAGACCTTCACCGAGACCCTCTACCCAGCCGAC
GGAGGACTAGAGGGACGTAACGACATGGCCCTCAAGCTCGTCGGAGGCTCCCACCTCATCGCCAACATCA
AGGTAAGTTTAAACAGTTCGGTACTAACTAACCATACATATTTAAATTTTCAGACCACCTACCGTTCCAA
GAAGCCAGCCAAGAACCTCAAGATGCCAGGAGTCTACTACGTTGACTACCGTCTAGAGCGTATCAAGGAG
GCCAACAACGAGACCTACGTCGAGCAACACGAGGTCGCCGTCGCCCGTTACTGCGACCTCCCATCCAAGC
TCGGACACAAGCTCAACTAAGCGCCGGTCGCTACCATTACCAACTTGTCTGGTGTCAAAAATAATAGGGG
CCGCTGTCATCAGAGTAAGTTTAAACTGAGTTCTACTAACTAACGAGTAATATTTAAATTTTCAGCATCT
CGCGCCCGTGCCTCTGACTTCTAAGTCCAATTACTCTTCAACATCCCTACATGCTCTTTCTCCCTGTGCT
CCCACCCCCTATTTTTGTTATTATCAAAAAACTTCTCTTAATTTCTTTGTTTTTTAGCTTCTTTTAAGTC
ACCTCTAACAATGAAATTGTGTAGATTCAAAAATAGAATTAATTCGTAATAAAAAGTCGAAAAAAATTGT
GCTCCCTCCCCCCATTAATAATAATTCTATCCCAAAATCTACACAATGTTCTGTGTACACTTCTTATGTT
TTTTACTTCTGATAAATTTTTTTGAAACATCATAGAAAAAACCGCACACAAAATACCTTATCATATGTTA
CGTTTCAGTTTATGACCGCAATTTTTATTTCTTCGCACGTCTGGGCCTCTCATGACGTCAAATCATGCTC
ATCGTGAAAAAGTTTTGGAGTATTTTTGGAATTTTTCAATCAAGTGAAAGTTTATGAAATTAATTTTCCT
GCTTTTGCTTTTTGGGGTTTCCCCTATTGTTTGTCAAGATTTCGAGGACGGCGTTTTTCTTGCTAAAATC
ACAAGTATTGATGAGCACGATGCAAGAAAGATCGGAAGAAGGTTTGGGTTTGAGGCTCAGTGGAAGGTGA
GTAGAAGTTGATAATTTGAAAGTGGAGTAGTGTCTATGGGGTTTTTGCCTTAAATGACAGAATACATTCC
CAATATACCAAACATAACTGTTTCCTACTAGTCGGCCGTACGGGCCCTTTCGTCTCGCGCGTTTCGGTGA
TGACGGTGAAAACCTCTGACACATGCAGCTCCCGGAGACGGTCACAGCTTGTCTGTAAGCGGATGCCGGG
AGCAGACAAGCCCGTCAGGGCGCGTCAGCGGGTGTTGGCGGGTGTCGGGGCTGGCTTAACTATGCGGCAT
CAGAGCAGATTGTACTGAGAGTGCACCATATGCGGTGTGAAATACCGCACAGATGCGTAAGGAGAAAATA
CCGCATCAGGCGGCCTTAAGGGCCTCGTGATACGCCTATTTTTATAGGTTAATGTCATGATAATAATGGT
TTCTTAGACGTCAGGTGGCACTTTTCGGGGAAATGTGCGCGGAACCCCTATTTGTTTATTTTTCTAAATA
CATTCAAATATGTATCCGCTCATGAGACAATAACCCTGATAAATGCTTCAATAATATTGAAAAAGGAAGA
GTATGAGTATTCAACATTTCCGTGTCGCCCTTATTCCCTTTTTTGCGGCATTTTGCCTTCCTGTTTTTGC
TCACCCAGAAACGCTGGTGAAAGTAAAAGATGCTGAAGATCAGTTGGGTGCACGAGTGGGTTACATCGAA
CTGGATCTCAACAGCGGTAAGATCCTTGAGAGTTTTCGCCCCGAAGAACGTTTTCCAATGATGAGCACTT
TTAAAGTTCTGCTATGTGGCGCGGTATTATCCCGTATTGACGCCGGGCAAGAGCAACTCGGTCGCCGCAT
ACACTATTCTCAGAATGACTTGGTTGAGTACTCACCAGTCACAGAAAAGCATCTTACGGATGGCATGACA
GTAAGAGAATTATGCAGTGCTGCCATAACCATGAGTGATAACACTGCGGCCAACTTACTTCTGACAACGA
TCGGAGGACCGAAGGAGCTAACCGCTTTTTTGCACAACATGGGGGATCATGTAACTCGCCTTGATCGTTG
GGAACCGGAGCTGAATGAAGCCATACCAAACGACGAGCGTGACACCACGATGCCTGTAGCAATGGCAACA
ACGTTGCGCAAACTATTAACTGGCGAACTACTTACTCTAGCTTCCCGGCAACAATTAATAGACTGGATGG
AGGCGGATAAAGTTGCAGGACCACTTCTGCGCTCGGCCCTTCCGGCTGGCTGGTTTATTGCTGATAAATC
TGGAGCCGGTGAGCGTGGGTCTCGCGGTATCATTGCAGCACTGGGGCCAGATGGTAAGCCCTCCCGTATC
GTAGTTATCTACACGACGGGGAGTCAGGCAACTATGGATGAACGAAATAGACAGATCGCTGAGATAGGTG
CCTCACTGATTAAGCATTGGTAACTGTCAGACCAAGTTTACTCATATATACTTTAGATTGATTTAAAACT
TCATTTTTAATTTAAAAGGATCTAGGTGAAGATCCTTTTTGATAATCTCATGACCAAAATCCCTTAACGT
GAGTTTTCGTTCCACTGAGCGTCAGACCCCGTAGAAAAGATCAAAGGATCTTCTTGAGATCCTTTTTTTC
TGCGCGTAATCTGCTGCTTGCAAACAAAAAAACCACCGCTACCAGCGGTGGTTTGTTTGCCGGATCAAGA
GCTACCAACTCTTTTTCCGAAGGTAACTGGCTTCAGCAGAGCGCAGATACCAAATACTGTTCTTCTAGTG
TAGCCGTAGTTAGGCCACCACTTCAAGAACTCTGTAGCACCGCCTACATACCTCGCTCTGCTAATCCTGT
TACCAGTGGCTGCTGCCAGTGGCGATAAGTCGTGTCTTACCGGGTTGGACTCAAGACGATAGTTACCGGA
TAAGGCGCAGCGGTCGGGCTGAACGGGGGGTTCGTGCACACAGCCCAGCTTGGAGCGAACGACCTACACC
GAACTGAGATACCTACAGCGTGAGCTATGAGAAAGCGCCACGCTTCCCGAAGGGAGAAAGGCGGACAGGT
ATCCGGTAAGCGGCAGGGTCGGAACAGGAGAGCGCACGAGGGAGCTTCCAGGGGGAAACGCCTGGTATCT
TTATAGTCCTGTCGGGTTTCGCCACCTCTGACTTGAGCGTCGATTTTTGTGATGCTCGTCAGGGGGGCGG
AGCCTATGGAAAAACGCCAGCAACGCGGCCTTTTTACGGTTCCTGGCCTTTTGCTGGCCTTTTGCTCACA
TGTTCTTTCCTGCGTTATCCCCTGATTCTGTGGATAACCGTATTACCGCCTTTGAGTGAGCTGATACCGC
TCGCCGCAGCCGAACGACCGAGCGCAGCGAGTCAGTGAGCGAGGAAGCGGAAGAGCGCCCAATACGCAAA
CCGCCTCTCCCCGCGCGTTGGCCGATTCATTAATGCAGCTGGCACGACAGGTTTCCCGACTGGAAAGCGG
GCAGTGAGCGCAACGCAATTAATGTGAGTTAGCTCACTCATTAGGCACCCCAGGCTTTACACTTTATGCT
TCCGGCTCGTATGTTGTGTGGAATTGTGAGCGGATAACAATTTCACACAGGAAACAGCTATGACCATGAT
TACGCCAAGCTGTAAGTTTAAACATGATCTTACTAACTAACTATTCTCATTTAAATTTTCAGAGCTTAAA
AATGGCTGAAATCACTCACAACGATGGATAC
